>Addgene plasmid #65587 | PAS520 (TJF087) | depositor partial sequence | sequence record 111356 | FadD Q338G gene insert
TTGAAGAAGGTTTGGCTTAACCGTTATCCCGCGGACGTTCCGACGGAGATCAACCCTGACCGTTATCAAT
CTCTGGTAGATATGTTTGAGCAGTCGGTCGCGCGCTACGCCGATCAACCTGCGTTTGTGAATATGGGGGA
GGTAATGACCTTCCGCAAGCTGGAAGAACGCAGTCGCGCGTTTGCCGCTTATTTGCAACAAGGGTTGGGG
CTGAAGAAAGGCGATCGCGTTGCGTTGATGATGCCTAATTTATTGCAATATCCGGTGGCGCTGTTTGGCA
TTTTGCGTGCCGGGATGATCGTCGTAAACGTTAACCCGTTGTATACCCCGCGTGAGCTAGAGCATCAGCT
TAACGATAGCGGCGCATCGGCGATTGTTATCGTGTCTAACTTTGCTCACACACTGGAAAAAGTGGTTGAT
AAAACCGCCGTTCAGCACGTAATTCTGACCCGTATGGGCGATCAGCTATCTACGGCAAAAGGCACGGTAG
TCAATTTCGTTGTTAAATACATCAAGCGTTTGGTGCCGAAATACCATCTGCCAGATGCCATTTCATTTCG
TAGCGCACTGCATAACGGCTACCGGATGCAGTACGTCAAACCCGAACTGGTGCCGGAAGATTTAGCTTTT
CTGCAATACACCGGCGGCACCACTGGTGTGGCGAAAGGCGCGATGCTGACTCACCGCAATATGCTGGCGA
ACCTGGAACAGGTTAACGCGACCTATGGTCCGCTGTTGCATCCGGGCAAAGAGCTGGTGGTGACGGCGCT
GCCGCTGTATCACATTTTTGCCCTGACCATTAACTGCCTGCTGTTTATCGAACTGGGTGGGCAGAACCTG
CTTATCACTAACCCGCGCGATATTCCAGGGTTGGTAAAAGAGTTAGCGAAATATCCGTTTACCGCTATCA
CGGGCGTTAACACCTTGTTCAATGCGTTGCTGAACAATAAAGAGTTCCAGCAGCTGGATTTCTCCAGTCT
GCATCTTTCCGCAGGCGGAGGGATGCCAGTGGGCCAAGTGGTGGCAGAGCGTTGGGTGAAACTGACAGGA
CAGTATCTGCTGGAAGGCTATGGCCTTACCGAGTGTGCGCCGCTGGTCAGCGTTAACCCATATGATATTG
ATTATCATAGTGGAAGCATCGGTTTGCCGGTGCCGTCGACGGAAGCCAAACTGGTGGATGATGATGATAA
TGAAGTACCACCGGGTCAACCGGGTGAGCTTTGTGTCAAAGGGCCGCAGGTGATGCTGGGTTACTGGCAG
CGTCCGGATGCTACAGATGAGATCATCAAAAATGGCTGGTTACACACCGGCGACATCGCGGTGATGGATG
AAGAAGGATTCCTGCGCATTGTCGATCGTAAAAAAGACATGATTCTGGTTTCCGGTTTTAACGTCTATCC
CAACGAGATTGAAGATGTCGTCATGCAGCATCCCGGCGTACAGGAAGTCGCGGCTGTTGGCGTACCTTCC
GGCTCCAGTGGTGAAGCGGTGAAAATCTTCGTAGTGAAAAAAGATCCATCGCTTACCGAAGAGTCACTGG
TGACCTTTTGCCGCCGTCAGCTCACGGGCTACAAAGTACCGAAGCTGGTGGAGTTTCGTGATGAGTTACC
GAAATCTAACGTCGGAAAAATTTTGCGACGAGAATTACGTGACGAAGCGCGCGGCAAAGTGGACAATAAA
GCCTGA
