>Addgene plasmid #65587 | PAS520 (TJF087) | addgene partial sequence | sequence record 114902 | pBRrevBam 5'-GGTGATGTCGGCGATATAGG-3'
CCGGCCCGATGCGTCCGGCGTAGAGGATCGAGATCGATCTCGATCCCGCGAAATTAATACGACTCACTAT
AGGGGAATTGTGAGCGGATAACAATTCCCCTCTAGAAATAATTTTGTTTAACTTTAAGAAGGAGATATAC
CATGGCATTGAAGAAGGTTTGGCTTAACCGTTATCCCGCGGACGTTCCGACGGAGATCAACCCTGACCGT
TATCAATCTCTGGTAGATATGTTTGAGCAGTCGGTCGCGCGCTACGCCGATCAACCTGCGTTTGTGAATA
TGGGGGAGGTAATGACCTTCCGCAAGCTGGAAGAACGCAGTCGCGCGTTTGCCGCTTATTTGCAACAAGG
GTTGGGGCTGAAGAAAGGCGATCGCGTTGCGTTGATGATGCCTAATTTATTGCAATATCCGGTGGCGCTG
TTTGGCATTTTGCGTGCCGGGATGATCGTCGTAAACGTTAACCCGTTGTATACCCCGCGTGAGCTTGAGC
ATCAGCTTAACGATAGCGGCGCATCGGCGATTGTTATCGTGTCTAACTTTGCTCACACACTGGAAAAAGT
GGTTGATAAAACCGCCGTTCAGCACGTAATTCTGACCCGTATGGGCGATCAGCTATCTACGGCAAAAGGC
ACGGTAGTCAATTTCGTTGTTAAATACATCAAGCGTTTGGTGCCGAAATACCATCTGCCAGATGCCATTT
CATTTCGTAGCGCACTGCATAACGGCTACCGGATGCAGTACGTCAAACCCGAACTGGTGCCGGAAGATTT
AGCTTTTCTGCAATACACCGGCGGCACCACTGGTGTGGCGAAAGGCGCGATGCTGACTCACCGCAATATG
CTGGCGAACCTGGAACAGGTTAACGCGACCTATGGTCCGCTGTTGCATCCGGGCAAAGAGCTGGTGGTGA
CGGCGCTGCCGCTGTATCACATTTTTGCCCTGACCATTAACTGCCTGCTGTTTATCGAACTGGGTGGGCA
GAACCTGCTTATCACTAACCCGCGCGATATTCCAGGGTTGGTAAAA
