>Addgene plasmid #65587 | PAS520 (TJF087) | addgene partial sequence | sequence record 114904 | T7term 5'-GCTAGTTATTGCTCAGCGG-3'
TAGACGAGTCCATGTGCTGGCGGTTCAAATTTCGCAGCAGCGGTTTCTTTACCAGACTCGAGGGTACCGA
CGTCAGCGATCGCGTGGCCGGCCGATATCCAATTGAGATCTGCCATATGTATATCTCCTTCTTATACTTA
ACTAATATACTAAGATGGGGAATTGTTATCCGCTCACAATTCCCCTATAGTGAGTCGTATTAATTTCGAT
TATGCGGCCGTGTACAATACGATTACTTTCTGTTCGACTTAAGCATTATGCGGCCGCAAGCTTGGATCCT
CATTCATTCAGTGATGATGATGGTGATGAGAAGAACCTCAGGCTTTATTGTCCACTTTGCCGCGCGCTTC
GTCACGTAATTCTCGTCGCAAAATTTTTCCGACGTTAGATTTCGGTAACTCATCACGAAACTCCACCAGC
TTCGGTACTTTGTAGCCCGTGAGCTGACGGCGGCAAAAGGTCACCAGTGACTCTTCGGTAAGCGATGGAT
CTTTTTTCACTACGAAGATTTTCACCGCTTCACCACTGGAGCCGGAAGGTACGCCAACAGCCGCGACTTC
CTGTACGCCAGGATGCTGCATGACGACATCTTCAATCTCGTTGGGATAGACGTTAAAACCGGAAACCAGA
ATCATGTCTTTTTTACGATCGACAATGCGCAGGAACCCTTCTTCATCCATCACCGCGATGTCGCCGGTGT
GTAACCAGCCATTTTTGATGATCTCATCTGTAGCATCCGGACGCTGCCAGTAACCCAGCATCACCTGCGG
TCCTTTGACACAAAGCTCACCCGGTTGACCCGGTGGTACTTCATTATCATCATCATCCACCAGTTTGGCT
TCCGTCGACGGCACCGGCAAACCGATGCTACCACTATGATAATCAATATCATATGGGTTAACGCTGACAA
GCGGCGCACACTCGGTAAGGCCATAGCCTTCCAGCAGATACTGTCCTGTCAGTTTCACCCAACGCTCTGC
CACCACTTGGCCCACTGGCATTCCTCCGCCTGCGGAAAGATGCA
