[The description below was written by a language model from this plasmid's Addgene catalogue record.]
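Description:
PAS520 (TJF087) is a bacterial expression plasmid built on the Novagen pETDuet-1 backbone, carrying a mutant form of the E. coli acyl-CoA synthetase gene FadD. The recorded total size is about 7.1 kb, of which the insert accounts for roughly 1.7 kb. It is selected with ampicillin and is catalogued as high copy. No feature table accompanies the record, so the origin of replication and other backbone elements are not itemised. pETDuet-1 is a standard dual-cassette T7 vector designed to allow co-expression of two open reading frames from separate T7 promoter/lac operator units, although only one insert is listed here.

The FadD coding sequence was cloned by restriction digestion between NcoI and HindIII sites, and whether those sites survived cloning is not recorded. Expression is driven by a T7 promoter with a lac operator. Transcription therefore depends on a host that supplies T7 RNA polymerase, is repressed by LacI, and is typically induced with IPTG. The listed Mach1 strain serves as a cloning and propagation host, and the record does not name an expression strain. No epitope or purification tags are stated.

The insert bears the single substitution Q338G. FadD activates free fatty acids to their acyl-CoA thioesters, and the associated study concerned improving the enzyme's activity on medium-chain fatty acids. The plasmid is therefore best understood as one of a set of FadD variants made for expressing and comparing the enzyme's activity in E. coli, with relevance to fatty-acid metabolism and metabolic engineering.
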