Addgene plasmid #65587: PAS520 (TJF087)
Purpose: pETDuet-1 Containing FadD Q338G
Depositing lab: Pamela Silver. Depositing organization: Harvard Medical School. Publication: Enhancement of E. coli acyl-CoA synthetase FadD activity on medium chain fatty acids. Ford TJ, Way JC. PeerJ. 2015 Jun 30;3:e1040. doi: 10.7717/peerj.1040. eCollection 2015. PubMed 26157619.
Backbone
  Vector backbone: pETDuet-1
  Backbone manufacturer: Novagen
  Backbone size w/o insert (bp): 5420
  Total vector size (bp): 7084
  Vector type: Bacterial Expression
Growth in bacteria
  Bacterial resistance: Ampicillin, 100 μg/mL
  Growth temperature: 37°C
  Growth strain: Mach1
  Copy number: High Copy
Gene/Insert
  Gene/Insert name: FadD
  Species: E. coli
  Insert size (bp): 1686
  Mutation: Q338G
  Promoter: T7 lacO
  Cloning method: Restriction Enzyme; 5′ cloning site NcoI (unknown if destroyed); 3′ cloning site HindIII (unknown if destroyed)
  Sequencing primers: 5′ ctcgatcccgcgaaattaatacg; 3′ CTTAAGCATTATGCGGCCGCAAG
Terms and licenses: Academic/Nonprofit Terms; Industry Terms: Not Available to Industry
How to cite: PAS520 (TJF087) was a gift from Pamela Silver (Addgene plasmid # 65587 ; http://n2t.net/addgene:65587 ; RRID:Addgene_65587)
